Addgene plasmid #110595: pBTK211
Purpose: BTK Type 6 Repressor CDS for golden gate assembly
Depositing lab: Jeffrey Barrick. Depositing organization: University of Texas at Austin. Publication: Genetic Engineering of Bee Gut Microbiome Bacteria with a Toolkit for Modular Assembly of Broad-Host-Range Plasmids. Leonard SP, Perutka J, Powell JE, Geng P, Richhart DD, Byrom M, Kar S, Davies BW, Ellington AD, Moran NA, Barrick JE. ACS Synth Biol. 2018 May 18;7(5):1279-1290. doi: 10.1021/acssynbio.7b00399. Epub 2018 Apr 13. PubMed 29608282.
Backbone
  Vector backbone: ColE1
  Vector type: Synthetic Biology
Growth in bacteria
  Bacterial resistance: Chloramphenicol, 12.5 μg/mL
  Growth temperature: 37°C
  Growth strain: DH5alpha
  Copy number: Low Copy
Gene/Insert
  Gene/Insert name: LacI reverse
  Species: Synthetic
  Cloning method: Gibson Cloning
Terms and licenses: Academic/Nonprofit Terms; Industry Terms
How to cite: pBTK211 was a gift from Jeffrey Barrick (Addgene plasmid # 110595 ; http://n2t.net/addgene:110595 ; RRID:Addgene_110595)
