[The description below was written by a language model from this plasmid's Addgene catalogue record and pLannotate feature annotations shown in this document.]
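Description:
pBTK211 is a small (about 2.7 kb) synthetic-biology part plasmid from the bee microbiome toolkit (BTK), a modular Golden Gate system for building broad-host-range plasmids. It stores a single standardized component, a Type 6 repressor coding sequence, rather than serving as an expression vector in its own right. The backbone is a minimal ColE1-type E. coli storage vector. Replication depends on a ColE1/pMB1-family origin, and selection is by chloramphenicol through the cat gene (chloramphenicol acetyltransferase), which is driven by its native cat promoter and followed by a minimal phage lambda t0 terminator. The catalogue lists the plasmid as low copy, whereas the automated annotation labels the origin as a high-copy ColE1/pUC-type element; the record does not resolve this difference.

The payload is the lacI coding sequence, encoding the E. coli lactose operon repressor, which binds lac operator sites and is released by allolactose or analogues such as IPTG. The insert is named "LacI reverse", which suggests the part is designed to sit in the opposite orientation to the other transcription units once assembled. In this sequence record, however, lacI is annotated on the same strand as cat. No promoter for lacI and no Golden Gate restriction sites or overhangs are annotated, so the record does not state how the repressor is expressed or which enzyme excises the part. The insert was placed in the backbone by Gibson cloning. The part is typically combined with the other part types of the toolkit to build plasmids with LacI-regulated, inducible gene expression for engineering bee gut bacteria and other hosts.
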