Features (pLannotate 1.2.2; 5 found; start..end, strand, type, name):
      1..98      +  promoter       cat promoter: promoter of the E. coli cat gene encoding chloramphenicol acetyltransferase
     99..755     +  CDS            cat: CAT_ECOLX - Experimental evidence at protein level: Swiss-Prot protein existence level 1. This enzyme is an effector of chloramphenicol resistance in bacteria. From Escherichia coli. This protein is used as a marker in many commonly used cloning vectors, such as pACYC184.
    829..863     +  terminator     lambda t0 terminator: minimal transcription terminator from phage lambda (Scholtissek and Grosse, 1987)
    881..1960    +  CDS            lacI: LACI_ECOLI - Experimental evidence at protein level: Swiss-Prot protein existence level 1. Repressor of the lactose operon. Binds allolactose as an inducer. From Escherichia coli (strain K12).
   2078..2666    -  rep_origin     ori: high-copy-number ColE1/pMB1/pBR322/pUC origin of replication
>Addgene plasmid #110595 | pBTK211 | addgene full sequence | sequence record 328054 | Addgene NGS Result
GGCACGTAAGAGGTTCCAACTTTCACCATAATGAAATAAGATCACTACCGGGCGTATTTTTTGAGTTATC
GAGATTTTCAGGAGCTAAGGAAGCTAAAATGGAGAAAAAAATCACTGGATATACCACCGTTGATATATCC
CAATGGCATCGTAAAGAACATTTTGAGGCATTTCAGTCAGTTGCTCAATGTACCTATAACCAGACCGTTC
AGCTGGATATTACGGCCTTTTTAAAGACCGTAAAGAAAAATAAGCACAAGTTTTATCCGGCCTTTATTCA
CATTCTTGCCCGCCTGATGAATGCTCATCCGGAATTTCGTATGGCAATGAAAGACGGTGAGCTGGTGATA
TGGGATAGTGTTCACCCTTGTTACACCGTTTTCCATGAGCAAACTGAAACGTTTTCATCGCTCTGGAGTG
AATACCACGACGATTTCCGGCAGTTTCTACACATATATTCGCAAGATGTGGCGTGTTACGGTGAAAACCT
GGCCTATTTCCCTAAAGGGTTTATTGAGAATATGTTTTTCGTTTCAGCCAATCCCTGGGTGAGTTTCACC
AGTTTTGATTTAAACGTGGCCAATATGGACAACTTCTTCGCCCCCGTTTTCACCATGGGCAAATATTATA
CGCAAGGCGACAAGGTGCTGATGCCGCTGGCGATTCAGGTTCATCATGCCGTTTGTGATGGCTTCCATGT
CGGCAGAATGCTTAATGAATTACAACAGTACTGCGATGAGTGGCAGGGCGGGGCGTAATTTGATATCGAG
CTCGCTTGGACTCCTGTTGATAGATCCAGTAATGACCTCAGAACTCCATCTGGATTTGTTCAGAACGCTC
GGTTGCCGCCGGGCGTTTTTTATTGGTCTGGTCTCAACTCATGAAACCAGTAACGTTATACGATGTCGCA
GAGTATGCCGGTGTCTCTTATCAGACCGTTTCCCGCGTGGTGAACCAGGCCAGCCACGTTTCTGCGAAAA
CGCGGGAAAAAGTGGAAGCGGCGATGGCGGAGCTGAATTACATTCCCAACCGCGTGGCACAACAACTGGC
GGGCAAACAGTCGTTGCTGATTGGCGTTGCCACCTCCAGTCTGGCCCTGCACGCGCCGTCGCAAATTGTC
GCGGCGATTAAATCTCGCGCCGATCAACTGGGTGCCAGCGTGGTGGTGTCGATGGTAGAACGAAGCGGCG
TCGAAGCCTGTAAAGCGGCGGTGCACAATCTTCTCGCGCAACGCGTCAGTGGGCTGATCATTAACTATCC
GCTGGATGACCAGGATGCCATTGCTGTGGAAGCTGCCTGCACTAATGTTCCGGCGTTATTTCTTGATGTC
TCTGACCAGACACCCATCAACAGTATTATTTTCTCCCATGAAGACGGTACGCGACTGGGCGTGGAGCATC
TGGTCGCATTGGGTCACCAGCAAATCGCGCTGTTAGCGGGCCCATTAAGTTCTGTCTCGGCGCGTCTGCG
TCTGGCTGGCTGGCATAAATATCTCACTCGCAATCAAATTCAGCCGATAGCGGAACGGGAAGGCGACTGG
AGTGCCATGTCCGGTTTTCAACAAACCATGCAAATGCTGAATGAGGGCATCGTTCCCACTGCGATGCTGG
TTGCCAACGATCAGATGGCGCTGGGCGCAATGCGCGCCATTACCGAGTCCGGGCTGCGCGTTGGTGCGGA
TATCTCGGTAGTGGGATACGACGATACCGAAGACAGCTCATGTTATATCCCGCCGTTAACCACCATCAAA
CAGGATTTTCGCCTGCTGGGGCAAACCAGCGTGGACCGCTTGCTGCAACTCTCTCAGGGCCAGGCGGTGA
AGGGCAATCAGCTGTTGCCGGTGTCACTGGTGAAAAGAAAAACCACCCTGGCGCCCAATACGCAAACCGC
CTCTCCCCGCGCGTTGGCCGATTCATTAATGCAGCTGGCACGACAGGTTTCCCGACTGGAAAGCGGGCAG
TGATGTATGAGACCGACTACGGTTATCCACAGAATCAGGGGATAACGCAGGAAAGAACATGTGAGCAAAA
GGCCAGCAAAAGGCCAGGAACCGTAAAAAGGCCGCGTTGCTGGCGTTTTTCCATAGGCTCCGCCCCCCTG
ACGAGCATCACAAAAATCGACGCTCAAGTCAGAGGTGGCGAAACCCGACAGGACTATAAAGATACCAGGC
GTTTCCCCCTGGAAGCTCCCTCGTGCGCTCTCCTGTTCCGACCCTGCCGCTTACCGGATACCTGTCCGCC
TTTCTCCCTTCGGGAAGCGTGGCGCTTTCTCATAGCTCACGCTGTAGGTATCTCAGTTCGGTGTAGGTCG
TTCGCTCCAAGCTGGGCTGTGTGCACGAACCCCCCGTTCAGCCCGACCGCTGCGCCTTATCCGGTAACTA
TCGTCTTGAGTCCAACCCGGTAAGACACGACTTATCGCCACTGGCAGCAGCCACTGGTAACAGGATTAGC
AGAGCGAGGTATGTAGGCGGTGCTACAGAGTTCTTGAAGTGGTGGCCTAACTACGGCTACACTAGAAGAA
CAGTATTTGGTATCTGCGCTCTGCTGAAGCCAGTTACCTTCGGAAAAAGAGTTGGTAGCTCTTGATCCGG
CAAACAAACCACCGCTGGTAGCGGTGGTTTTTTTGTTTGCAAGCAGCAGATTACGCGCAGAAAAAAAGGA
TCTCAAGAAGATCCTTTGATCTTTTCTACGGGGTCTGACGCTCAGTGGAACGAAAACTCACGTTAAGGGA
TTTTGGTCATGATTGATCG
